Addgene plasmid #167356: pYR11 (XII-5:TDH3p:his6-mKate2-MBP-IDP1t)
Purpose: Integrative plasmid for cassette TDH3p:his6-mKate2-MBP-IDP1t
Depositing lab: Michael Jensen. Depositing organization: Danmarks Tekniske Universitet. Publication: A Reporter System for Cytosolic Protein Aggregates in Yeast. Romero-Suarez D, Wulff T, Rong Y, Jakociu Nas T, Yuzawa S, Keasling JD, Jensen MK. ACS Synth Biol. 2021 Feb 12. doi: 10.1021/acssynbio.0c00476. PubMed 33577304.
Backbone
  Vector backbone: pCfB2909(XII-5 MarkerFree)
  Backbone size w/o insert (bp): 3992
  Total vector size (bp): 6900
  Vector type: Unspecified
Growth in bacteria
  Bacterial resistance: Ampicillin, 100 μg/mL
  Growth temperature: 37°C
  Growth strain: DH5alpha
  Copy number: High Copy
Gene/Insert
  Gene/Insert name: TDH3p:his6-mKate2-MBP-IDP1t
  Insert size (bp): 2908
Terms and licenses: Academic/Nonprofit Terms; Industry Terms: Not Available to Industry
How to cite: pYR11 (XII-5:TDH3p:his6-mKate2-MBP-IDP1t) was a gift from Michael Jensen (Addgene plasmid # 167356 ; http://n2t.net/addgene:167356 ; RRID:Addgene_167356)
