[The description below was written by a language model from this plasmid's Addgene catalogue record and pLannotate feature annotations shown in this document.]
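Description:
pYR11 is a yeast integrative plasmid built on the pCfB2909 (XII-5 MarkerFree) backbone. Its backbone name indicates that it delivers an expression cassette to the XII-5 locus of the Saccharomyces cerevisiae genome without leaving a yeast selection marker. In line with this, the feature tables show no yeast origin of replication or auxotrophic marker. The homology arms for the locus are not annotated as such, and the vector type is recorded as unspecified. In E. coli the 6.9 kb plasmid is maintained at high copy from a ColE1/pUC-type origin and selected with ampicillin through the bla gene. Short fragments of lacZα, KanR, a 5S rRNA and the rrnB T1/T2 terminators are probably backbone remnants. Two minimal FRT sites are also annotated on either side of the bacterial portion, but the record does not explain their role.

The roughly 2.9 kb payload is a single expression unit. The strong constitutive TDH3 (GAP) promoter drives one fusion protein made up of an N-terminal His6 affinity tag, the monomeric red fluorescent protein mKate2 and E. coli maltose-binding protein (malE). The unit is closed by the IDP1 terminator named in the construct title. The terminator is not annotated directly. A reverse-strand PEX19 fragment is detected just downstream of the malE sequence and may reflect neighbouring genomic sequence carried with the terminator, but the record does not confirm this.

The associated publication describes a reporter system for cytosolic protein aggregates in yeast. The construct therefore provides stable, chromosomal expression of a tagged, fluorescent MBP fusion for that work, but the record does not state the fusion's specific experimental role. The depositor and sequencing-derived records agree, apart from a two-base offset in some feature coordinates.
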