Features (pLannotate 1.2.2; 15 found; start..end, strand, type, name):
     32..698     +  promoter       GAP promoter: S. cerevisiae TDH3; promoter for glyceraldehyde-3-phosphate dehydrogenase
    716..734     +  CDS            9xHis (fragment): 9xHis affinity tag
    750..1445    +  CDS            mKate2: mKate2 is a basic (constitutively fluorescent) red fluorescent protein published in 2009, derived from Entacmaea quadricolor. It is reported to be a rapidly-maturing monomer with moderate acid sensitivity.
   1476..2651    +  CDS            malE: MALE_ECO57 - Experimental evidence at protein level: Swiss-Prot protein existence level 1. Part of the ABC transporter complex MalEFGK involved in maltose/maltodextrin import. Binds maltose and higher maltodextrins. From Escherichia coli O157:H7.
   2789..2914    -  CDS            PEX19 (fragment): PEX19_YEAST - Also known as PAS12. Experimental evidence at protein level: Swiss-Prot protein existence level 1. Required for proper post-translational import and stabilization of peroxisomal membrane proteins (PMPs). Acts as a cytosolic import receptor for PMPs and delivers them to the docking factor PEX3 at the peroxisomal membrane for subsequent insertion into the membrane. Acts as a chaperone in stabilizing or maintaining PMPs in the lipid bilayer. Directs PEX17, a peripheral component of the peroxisomal matrix protein translocation machinery, to peroxisomes. Stabilizes VPS1, a protein req
   3627..3660    -  protein_bind   FRT (minimal): supports FLP-mediated excision but not integration (Turan and Bode, 2011) FLP recombinase from the Saccharomyces cerevisiae 2μ plasmid
   4130..4149    +  CDS            lacZα (fragment): LacZα fragment of β-galactosidase; lacZ fragment
   4174..4191    -  terminator     rrnB T2 terminator (fragment): transcription terminator T2 from the E. coli rrnB gene
   4416..5004    -  rep_origin     ori: high-copy-number ColE1/pMB1/pBR322/pUC origin of replication
   5128..5988    -  CDS            AmpR: β-lactamase; bla; confers resistance to ampicillin, carbenicillin, and related antibiotics
   5991..6087    -  promoter       AmpR promoter (fragment): bla
   6117..6141    -  CDS            KanR (fragment): aminoglycoside phosphotransferase; aph(3')-Ia; confers resistance to kanamycin
   6170..6285    +  ncRNA          5S rRNA: Accession: RF00001 - 5S ribosomal RNA
   6289..6329    +  terminator     rrnB T1 terminator (fragment): transcription terminator T1 from the E. coli rrnB gene
   6373..6406    +  protein_bind   FRT (minimal): supports FLP-mediated excision but not integration (Turan and Bode, 2011) FLP recombinase from the Saccharomyces cerevisiae 2μ plasmid
>Addgene plasmid #167356 | pYR11 (XII-5:TDH3p:his6-mKate2-MBP-IDP1t) | depositor full sequence | sequence record 325283 | pYR11 (XII-5:TDH3p:his6-mKate2-MBP-IDP1t) sequence 6900 bps
ATAAAAAACACGCTTTTTCAGTTCGAGTTTATCATTATCAATACTGCCATTTCAAAGAATACGTAAATAA
TTAATAGTAGTGATTTTCCTAACTTTATTTAGTCAAAAAATTAGCCTTTTAATTCTGCTGTAACCCGTAC
ATGCCCAAAATAGGGGGCGGGTTACACAGAATATATAACATCGTAGGTGTCTGGGTGAACAGTTTATTCC
TGGCATCCACTAAATATAATGGAGCCCGCTTTTTAAGCTGGCATCCAGAAAAAAAAAGAATCCCAGCACC
AAAATATTGTTTTCTTCACCAACCATCAGTTCATAGGTCCATTCTCTTAGCGCAACTACAGAGAACAGGG
GCACAAACAGGCAAAAAACGGGCACAACCTCAATGGAGTGATGCAACCTGCCTGGAGTAAATGATGACAC
AAGGCAATTGACCCACGCATGTATCTATCTCATTTTCTTACACCTTCTATTACCTTCTGCTCTCTCTGAT
TTGGAAAAAGCTGAAAAAAAAGGTTGAAACCAGTTCCCTGAAATTATTCCCCTACTTGACTAATAAGTAT
ATAAAGACGGTAGGTATTGATTGTAATTCTGTAAATCTATTTCTTAAACTTCTTAAATTCTACTTTTATA
GTTAGTCTTTTTTTTAGTTTTAAAACACCAAGAACTTAGTTTCGAATAAACACACATAAACAAACAAAAA
AACAATGGGTAGCAGCCACCACCACCACCACCACGGCGGTGGCGGTTCTATGGTTTCTGAACTCATCAAG
GAAAACATGCACATGAAACTTTACATGGAAGGTACTGTGAACAATCATCATTTTAAGTGTACATCCGAGG
GTGAAGGCAAACCTTACGAAGGAACTCAAACTATGAGAATTAAAGCTGTAGAAGGTGGACCATTACCTTT
TGCATTTGATATCTTGGCAACATCATTCATGTATGGGAGCAAGACATTCATAAACCATACTCAAGGTATA
CCAGACTTTTTCAAACAGAGTTTTCCAGAGGGTTTTACATGGGAAAGAGTAACAACGTACGAGGATGGAG
GTGTATTGACAGCCACTCAAGACACATCACTTCAAGATGGGTGTTTAATCTACAATGTCAAGATTAGAGG
CGTCAATTTCCCTTCTAATGGTCCAGTTATGCAGAAAAAGACATTAGGCTGGGAAGCGTCAACCGAAACC
CTGTACCCTGCTGATGGTGGCCTAGAAGGCAGAGCTGACATGGCCCTTAAACTGGTTGGTGGAGGGCATC
TAATCTGCAATTTGAAAACCACTTATCGTTCTAAAAAGCCAGCCAAAAACCTAAAGATGCCAGGTGTTTA
CTACGTCGACCGAAGATTAGAAAGGATTAAAGAGGCTGATAAAGAGACTTATGTTGAACAACACGAAGTG
GCAGTGGCTAGATACTGTGATTTGCCATCTAAGTTGGGACACAGAGACGGTGGATCCGGGGGTGGTAGCA
CTTCTATGAAGATCAAAACGGGCGCAAGAATCTTGGCGCTAAGTGCGTTGACTACAATGATGTTCTCTGC
GTCAGCCCTTGCCAAAATTGAGGAGGGTAAGTTGGTCATCTGGATAAACGGAGACAAGGGCTATAACGGG
CTGGCGGAAGTGGGAAAGAAATTCGAGAAGGATACCGGTATAAAAGTAACAGTTGAACATCCTGATAAAT
TGGAGGAGAAATTTCCTCAAGTCGCCGCAACGGGGGACGGCCCAGATATCATCTTCTGGGCCCATGATAG
ATTTGGTGGGTATGCACAAAGCGGCCTACTAGCTGAAATCACACCAGATAAGGCATTCCAAGATAAGTTA
TATCCATTCACATGGGACGCGGTACGTTATAATGGTAAGCTAATCGCGTACCCTATAGCAGTCGAAGCTC
TTTCCCTGATTTACAATAAGGATCTGCTTCCCAACCCACCCAAGACGTGGGAGGAAATACCGGCATTAGA
TAAGGAGCTAAAAGCGAAGGGAAAATCCGCTTTAATGTTTAACCTGCAAGAACCATATTTTACATGGCCC
CTAATCGCCGCCGACGGAGGGTATGCATTTAAGTATGAAAACGGAAAATATGATATAAAAGATGTCGGCG
TAGATAACGCGGGAGCCAAGGCGGGGTTAACTTTCCTAGTCGATCTAATCAAGAACAAGCACATGAACGC
CGATACGGATTATTCTATCGCAGAAGCTGCTTTTAATAAAGGAGAAACCGCAATGACTATCAACGGGCCG
TGGGCCTGGAGTAACATAGATACGTCTAAGGTGAACTACGGAGTAACCGTTCTGCCGACGTTTAAAGGTC
AACCTTCAAAACCCTTCGTCGGCGTGTTAAGCGCAGGGATTAACGCGGCGAGCCCTAATAAGGAACTTGC
CAAAGAGTTCCTGGAAAATTATCTTCTTACCGACGAAGGATTGGAGGCAGTAAATAAAGATAAGCCACTT
GGAGCTGTTGCGCTGAAGAGCTATGAGGAGGAGTTAGCGAAGGATCCCCGTATTGCAGCAACAATGGAGA
ACGCGCAAAAGGGAGAGATTATGCCGAACATCCCACAGATGTCTGCTTTCTGGTATGCCGTAAGGACGGC
CGTCATTAATGCAGCATCCGGCAGGCAGACCGTCGATGAGGCTCTAAAGGACGCACAGACATGAAGCTTC
GAATTTACGTAGCCCAATCTACCACTTTTTTTTTTCATTTTTTAAAGTGTTATACTTAGTTATGCTCTAG
GATAATGAACTACTTTTTTTTTTTTTTTTTTACTGTTATCATAAATATATATACCTTATTGTTGTTTGCA
ACCGTCGGTTAATTCCTTATCAAGGTTCCCCAAGTTCGGATCATTACCATCAATTTCCAACATTTTCATG
AGTTCTTCTTCTTCATTACCGTGTTTTAGGGGGCTGTTGCAACTCAGAAGTTTGACAGCAAGCAAGTTCA
TCATTCGAACTAGCCTTATTGTTTTAGTTCAGTGACAGCGAACTGCCGTACTCGATGCTTTATTTCTCAC
GGTAGAGCGGAAGAACAGATAGGGGCAGCGTGAGAAGAGTTAGAAAGTAAATTTTTATCACGTCTGAAGT
ATTCTTATTCATAGGAAATTTTGCAAGGTTTTTTAGCTCAATAACGGGCTAAGTTATATAAGGTGTTCAC
GCGATTTTCTTGTTATGTATACCTCTTCTCTGAGGAATGGTACTACTGTCCTGATGTAGGCTCCTTAAAT
TGGTGGGCAAGAATAACTTATCGATATTTTGTATATTGGTCTTGGAGTTCACCACGTAATGCCTGTTTAA
GACCATCAGTTAACTCTAGTATTATTTGGTCTTGGCTACTGGCCGTTTGCTATTATTCAAGTCTTTTGTG
CCTTCCCGTCGGGTAAGGGAGTTATTTAGGGATACAGAATCTAACGAAAACTAAATCTCAATGATTAACT
CTATTTAATCCTTTTTTGAAAGGCAAAAGAGGTCCCTTGTTCACTTACAACGTTCTTAGCCAAATTCGCT
TATCACTTACTACTTCACGATATACAGAAGTAAAAACATATAAAAAGATGTCTGTTTGTTTAGCCATCAC
AAAAGGTATCGCAGATTAAGACCTCAGCGCGGCCGCAAATTTAAATAAAATGAAGTGAAGTTCCTATACT
TTCTAGAGAATAGGAACTTCTATAGTGAGTCGAATAAGGGCGACACAAAATTTATTCTAAATGCATAATA
AATACTGATAACATCTTATAGTTTGTATTATATTTTGTATTATCGTTGACATGTATAATTTTGATATCAA
AAACTGATTTTCCCTTTATTATTTTCGAGATTTATTTTCTTAATTCTCTTTAACAAACTAGAAATATTGT
ATATACAAAAAATCATAAATAATAGATGAATAGTTTAATTATAGGTGTTCATCAATCGAAAAAGCAACGT
ATCTTATTTAAAGTGCGTTGCTTTTTTCTCATTTATAAGGTTAAATAATTCTCATATATCAAGCAAAGTG
ACAGGCGCCCTTAAATATTCTGACAAATGCTCTTTCCCTAAACTCCCCCCATAAAAAAACCCGCCGAAGC
GGGTTTTTACGTTATTTGCGGATTAACGATTACTCGTTATCAGAACCGCCCAGGGGGCCCGAGCTTAAGA
CTGGCCGTCGTTTTACAACACAGAAAGAGTTTGTAGAAACGCAAAAAGGCCATCCGTCAGGGGCCTTCTG
CTTAGTTTGATGCCTGGCAGTTCCCTACTCTCGCCTTCCGCTTCCTCGCTCACTGACTCGCTGCGCTCGG
TCGTTCGGCTGCGGCGAGCGGTATCAGCTCACTCAAAGGCGGTAATACGGTTATCCACAGAATCAGGGGA
TAACGCAGGAAAGAACATGTGAGCAAAAGGCCAGCAAAAGGCCAGGAACCGTAAAAAGGCCGCGTTGCTG
GCGTTTTTCCATAGGCTCCGCCCCCCTGACGAGCATCACAAAAATCGACGCTCAAGTCAGAGGTGGCGAA
ACCCGACAGGACTATAAAGATACCAGGCGTTTCCCCCTGGAAGCTCCCTCGTGCGCTCTCCTGTTCCGAC
CCTGCCGCTTACCGGATACCTGTCCGCCTTTCTCCCTTCGGGAAGCGTGGCGCTTTCTCATAGCTCACGC
TGTAGGTATCTCAGTTCGGTGTAGGTCGTTCGCTCCAAGCTGGGCTGTGTGCACGAACCCCCCGTTCAGC
CCGACCGCTGCGCCTTATCCGGTAACTATCGTCTTGAGTCCAACCCGGTAAGACACGACTTATCGCCACT
GGCAGCAGCCACTGGTAACAGGATTAGCAGAGCGAGGTATGTAGGCGGTGCTACAGAGTTCTTGAAGTGG
TGGGCTAACTACGGCTACACTAGAAGAACAGTATTTGGTATCTGCGCTCTGCTGAAGCCAGTTACCTTCG
GAAAAAGAGTTGGTAGCTCTTGATCCGGCAAACAAACCACCGCTGGTAGCGGTGGTTTTTTTGTTTGCAA
GCAGCAGATTACGCGCAGAAAAAAAGGATCTCAAGAAGATCCTTTGATCTTTTCTACGGGGTCTGACGCT
CAGTGGAACGACGCGCGCGTAACTCACGTTAAGGGATTTTGGTCATGAGCTTGCGCCGTCCCGTCAAGTC
AGCGTAATGCTCTGCTTTTACCAATGCTTAATCAGTGAGGCACCTATCTCAGCGATCTGTCTATTTCGTT
CATCCATAGTTGCCTGACTCCCCGTCGTGTAGATAACTACGATACGGGAGGGCTTACCATCTGGCCCCAG
CGCTGCGATGATACCGCGAGAACCACGCTCACCGGCTCCGGATTTATCAGCAATAAACCAGCCAGCCGGA
AGGGCCGAGCGCAGAAGTGGTCCTGCAACTTTATCCGCCTCCATCCAGTCTATTAATTGTTGCCGGGAAG
CTAGAGTAAGTAGTTCGCCAGTTAATAGTTTGCGCAACGTTGTTGCCATCGCTACAGGCATCGTGGTGTC
ACGCTCGTCGTTTGGTATGGCTTCATTCAGCTCCGGTTCCCAACGATCAAGGCGAGTTACATGATCCCCC
ATGTTGTGCAAAAAAGCGGTTAGCTCCTTCGGTCCTCCGATCGTTGTCAGAAGTAAGTTGGCCGCAGTGT
TATCACTCATGGTTATGGCAGCACTGCATAATTCTCTTACTGTCATGCCATCCGTAAGATGCTTTTCTGT
GACTGGTGAGTACTCAACCAAGTCATTCTGAGAATAGTGTATGCGGCGACCGAGTTGCTCTTGCCCGGCG
TCAATACGGGATAATACCGCGCCACATAGCAGAACTTTAAAAGTGCTCATCATTGGAAAACGTTCTTCGG
GGCGAAAACTCTCAAGGATCTTACCGCTGTTGAGATCCAGTTCGATGTAACCCACTCGTGCACCCAACTG
ATCTTCAGCATCTTTTACTTTCACCAGCGTTTCTGGGTGAGCAAAAACAGGAAGGCAAAATGCCGCAAAA
AAGGGAATAAGGGCGACACGGAAATGTTGAATACTCATATTCTTCCTTTTTCAATATTATTGAAGCATTT
ATCAGGGTTATTGTCTCATGAGCGGATACATATTTGAATGTATTTAGAAAAATAAACAAATAGGGGTCAG
TGTTACAACCAATTAACCAATTCTGAACATTATCGCGAGCCCATTTATACCTGAATATGGCTCATAACAC
CCCTTGTTTGCCTGGCGGCAGTAGCGCGGTGGTCCCACCTGACCCCATGCCGAACTCAGAAGTGAAACGC
CGTAGCGCCGATGGTAGTGTGGGGACTCCCCATGCGAGAGTAGGGAACTGCCAGGCATCAAATAAAACGA
AAGGCTCAGTCGAAAGACTGGGCCTTTCGCCCGGGCTAATTATGGGGTGTCGCCCTTATTCGACTCTATA
GTGAAGTTCCTATTCTCTAGAAAGTATAGGAACTTCTGAAGTGGGGATTTAAATGCGGCCGCGCTGAGGG
TTTAATCAATCTGGCGGCTTGAGTTCTCAACATGTTTTATTTTTTACTTATATTGCTGGTAGGGTAAAAA
AATATAACTCCTAGGAATAGGTTGTCTATATGTTTTTGTCTTGCTTCTATAATTGTAACAAACAAGGAAA
GGGAAAATACTGGGTGTAAAAGCCATTGAGTCAAGTTAGGTCATCCCTTTTATACAAAATTTTTCAATTT
TTTTTCCAAGATTCTTGTACGATTAATTATTTTTTTTTTGCGTCCTACAGCGTGATGAAAATTTCGCCTG
CTGCAAGATGAGCGGGAACGGGCGAAATGTGCACGCGCACAACTTACGAAACGCGGATGAGTCACTGACA
GCCACCGCAGAGGTTCTGACTCCTACTGAGCTCTATTGGAGGTGGCAGAACCGGTACCGGAGGAGACCGC
TATAACCGGTTTGAATTTATTGTCACAGTGTCACATCAGC
