Features (pLannotate 1.2.2; 15 found; start..end, strand, type, name):
     32..698     +  promoter       GAP promoter: S. cerevisiae TDH3; promoter for glyceraldehyde-3-phosphate dehydrogenase
    716..734     +  CDS            9xHis (fragment): 9xHis affinity tag
    750..1445    +  CDS            mKate2: mKate2 is a basic (constitutively fluorescent) red fluorescent protein published in 2009, derived from Entacmaea quadricolor. It is reported to be a rapidly-maturing monomer with moderate acid sensitivity.
   1476..2651    +  CDS            malE: MALE_ECO57 - Experimental evidence at protein level: Swiss-Prot protein existence level 1. Part of the ABC transporter complex MalEFGK involved in maltose/maltodextrin import. Binds maltose and higher maltodextrins. From Escherichia coli O157:H7.
   2791..2916    -  CDS            PEX19 (fragment): PEX19_YEAST - Also known as PAS12. Experimental evidence at protein level: Swiss-Prot protein existence level 1. Required for proper post-translational import and stabilization of peroxisomal membrane proteins (PMPs). Acts as a cytosolic import receptor for PMPs and delivers them to the docking factor PEX3 at the peroxisomal membrane for subsequent insertion into the membrane. Acts as a chaperone in stabilizing or maintaining PMPs in the lipid bilayer. Directs PEX17, a peripheral component of the peroxisomal matrix protein translocation machinery, to peroxisomes. Stabilizes VPS1, a protein req
   3629..3662    -  protein_bind   FRT (minimal): supports FLP-mediated excision but not integration (Turan and Bode, 2011) FLP recombinase from the Saccharomyces cerevisiae 2μ plasmid
   4132..4151    +  CDS            lacZα (fragment): LacZα fragment of β-galactosidase; lacZ fragment
   4176..4193    -  terminator     rrnB T2 terminator (fragment): transcription terminator T2 from the E. coli rrnB gene
   4418..5006    -  rep_origin     ori: high-copy-number ColE1/pMB1/pBR322/pUC origin of replication
   5128..5988    -  CDS            AmpR: β-lactamase; bla; confers resistance to ampicillin, carbenicillin, and related antibiotics
   5991..6087    -  promoter       AmpR promoter (fragment): bla
   6117..6141    -  CDS            KanR (fragment): aminoglycoside phosphotransferase; aph(3')-Ia; confers resistance to kanamycin
   6170..6285    +  ncRNA          5S rRNA: Accession: RF00001 - 5S ribosomal RNA
   6289..6329    +  terminator     rrnB T1 terminator (fragment): transcription terminator T1 from the E. coli rrnB gene
   6373..6406    +  protein_bind   FRT (minimal): supports FLP-mediated excision but not integration (Turan and Bode, 2011) FLP recombinase from the Saccharomyces cerevisiae 2μ plasmid
>Addgene plasmid #167356 | pYR11 (XII-5:TDH3p:his6-mKate2-MBP-IDP1t) | addgene full sequence | sequence record 330313 | Addgene NGS Result
ATAAAAAACACGCTTTTTCAGTTCGAGTTTATCATTATCAATACTGCCATTTCAAAGAATACGTAAATAA
TTAATAGTAGTGATTTTCCTAACTTTATTTAGTCAAAAAATTAGCCTTTTAATTCTGCTGTAACCCGTAC
ATGCCCAAAATAGGGGGCGGGTTACACAGAATATATAACATCGTAGGTGTCTGGGTGAACAGTTTATTCC
TGGCATCCACTAAATATAATGGAGCCCGCTTTTTAAGCTGGCATCCAGAAAAAAAAAGAATCCCAGCACC
AAAATATTGTTTTCTTCACCAACCATCAGTTCATAGGTCCATTCTCTTAGCGCAACTACAGAGAACAGGG
GCACAAACAGGCAAAAAACGGGCACAACCTCAATGGAGTGATGCAACCTGCCTGGAGTAAATGATGACAC
AAGGCAATTGACCCACGCATGTATCTATCTCATTTTCTTACACCTTCTATTACCTTCTGCTCTCTCTGAT
TTGGAAAAAGCTGAAAAAAAAGGTTGAAACCAGTTCCCTGAAATTATTCCCCTACTTGACTAATAAGTAT
ATAAAGACGGTAGGTATTGATTGTAATTCTGTAAATCTATTTCTTAAACTTCTTAAATTCTACTTTTATA
GTTAGTCTTTTTTTTAGTTTTAAAACACCAAGAACTTAGTTTCGAATAAACACACATAAACAAACAAAAA
AACAATGGGTAGCAGCCACCACCACCACCACCACGGCGGTGGCGGTTCTATGGTTTCTGAACTCATCAAG
GAAAACATGCACATGAAACTTTACATGGAAGGTACTGTGAACAATCATCATTTTAAGTGTACATCCGAGG
GTGAAGGCAAACCTTACGAAGGAACTCAAACTATGAGAATTAAAGCTGTAGAAGGTGGACCATTACCTTT
TGCATTTGATATCTTGGCAACATCATTCATGTATGGGAGCAAGACATTCATAAACCATACTCAAGGTATA
CCAGACTTTTTCAAACAGAGTTTTCCAGAGGGTTTTACATGGGAAAGAGTAACAACGTACGAGGATGGAG
GTGTATTGACAGCCACTCAAGACACATCACTTCAAGATGGGTGTTTAATCTACAATGTCAAGATTAGAGG
CGTCAATTTCCCTTCTAATGGTCCAGTTATGCAGAAAAAGACATTAGGCTGGGAAGCGTCAACCGAAACC
CTGTACCCTGCTGATGGTGGCCTAGAAGGCAGAGCTGACATGGCCCTTAAACTGGTTGGTGGAGGGCATC
TAATCTGCAATTTGAAAACCACTTATCGTTCTAAAAAGCCAGCCAAAAACCTAAAGATGCCAGGTGTTTA
CTACGTCGACCGAAGATTAGAAAGGATTAAAGAGGCTGATAAAGAGACTTATGTTGAACAACACGAAGTG
GCAGTGGCTAGATACTGTGATTTGCCATCTAAGTTGGGACACAGAGACGGTGGATCCGGGGGTGGTAGCA
CTTCTATGAAGATCAAAACGGGCGCAAGAATCTTGGCGCTAAGTGCGTTGACTACAATGATGTTCTCTGC
GTCAGCCCTTGCCAAAATTGAGGAGGGTAAGTTGGTCATCTGGATAAACGGAGACAAGGGCTATAACGGG
CTGGCGGAAGTGGGAAAGAAATTCGAGAAGGATACCGGTATAAAAGTAACAGTTGAACATCCTGATAAAT
TGGAGGAGAAATTTCCTCAAGTCGCCGCAACGGGGGACGGCCCAGATATCATCTTCTGGGCCCATGATAG
ATTTGGTGGGTATGCACAAAGCGGCCTACTAGCTGAAATCACACCAGATAAGGCATTCCAAGATAAGTTA
TATCCATTCACATGGGACGCGGTACGTTATAATGGTAAGCTAATCGCGTACCCTATAGCAGTCGAAGCTC
TTTCCCTGATTTACAATAAGGATCTGCTTCCCAACCCACCCAAGACGTGGGAGGAAATACCGGCATTAGA
TAAGGAGCTAAAAGCGAAGGGAAAATCCGCTTTAATGTTTAACCTGCAAGAACCATATTTTACATGGCCC
CTAATCGCCGCCGACGGAGGGTATGCATTTAAGTATGAAAACGGAAAATATGATATAAAAGATGTCGGCG
TAGATAACGCGGGAGCCAAGGCGGGGTTAACTTTCCTAGTCGATCTAATCAAGAACAAGCACATGAACGC
CGATACGGATTATTCTATCGCAGAAGCTGCTTTTAATAAAGGAGAAACCGCAATGACTATCAACGGGCCG
TGGGCCTGGAGTAACATAGATACGTCTAAGGTGAACTACGGAGTAACCGTTCTGCCGACGTTTAAAGGTC
AACCTTCAAAACCCTTCGTCGGCGTGTTAAGCGCAGGGATTAACGCGGCGAGCCCTAATAAGGAACTTGC
CAAAGAGTTCCTGGAAAATTATCTTCTTACCGACGAAGGATTGGAGGCAGTAAATAAAGATAAGCCACTT
GGAGCTGTTGCGCTGAAGAGCTATGAGGAGGAGTTAGCGAAGGATCCCCGTATTGCAGCAACAATGGAGA
ACGCGCAAAAGGGAGAGATTATGCCGAACATCCCACAGATGTCTGCTTTCTGGTATGCCGTAAGGACGGC
CGTCATTAATGCAGCATCCGGCAGGCAGACCGTCGATGAGGCTCTAAAGGACGCACAGACATGAAGCTTC
GAATTTACGTAGCCCAATCTACCACTTTTTTTTTTCATTTTTTAAAGTGTTATACTTAGTTATGCTCTAG
GATAATGAACTACTTTTTTTTTTTTTTTTTTTTACTGTTATCATAAATATATATACCTTATTGTTGTTTG
CAACCGTCGGTTAATTCCTTATCAAGGTTCCCCAAGTTCGGATCATTACCATCAATTTCCAACATTTTCA
TGAGTTCTTCTTCTTCATTACCGTGTTTTAGGGGGCTGTTGCAACTCAGAAGTTTGACAGCAAGCAAGTT
CATCATTCGAACTAGCCTTATTGTTTTAGTTCAGTGACAGCGAACTGCCGTACTCGATGCTTTATTTCTC
ACGGTAGAGCGGAAGAACAGATAGGGGCAGCGTGAGAAGAGTTAGAAAGTAAATTTTTATCACGTCTGAA
GTATTCTTATTCATAGGAAATTTTGCAAGGTTTTTTAGCTCAATAACGGGCTAAGTTATATAAGGTGTTC
ACGCGATTTTCTTGTTATGTATACCTCTTCTCTGAGGAATGGTACTACTGTCCTGATGTAGGCTCCTTAA
ATTGGTGGGCAAGAATAACTTATCGATATTTTGTATATTGGTCTTGGAGTTCACCACGTAATGCCTGTTT
AAGACCATCAGTTAACTCTAGTATTATTTGGTCTTGGCTACTGGCCGTTTGCTATTATTCAAGTCTTTTG
TGCCTTCCCGTCGGGTAAGGGAGTTATTTAGGGATACAGAATCTAACGAAAACTAAATCTCAATGATTAA
CTCTATTTAATCCTTTTTTGAAAGGCAAAAGAGGTCCCTTGTTCACTTACAACGTTCTTAGCCAAATTCG
CTTATCACTTACTACTTCACGATATACAGAAGTAAAAACATATAAAAAGATGTCTGTTTGTTTAGCCATC
ACAAAAGGTATCGCAGATTAAGACCTCAGCGCGGCCGCAAATTTAAATAAAATGAAGTGAAGTTCCTATA
CTTTCTAGAGAATAGGAACTTCTATAGTGAGTCGAATAAGGGCGACACAAAATTTATTCTAAATGCATAA
TAAATACTGATAACATCTTATAGTTTGTATTATATTTTGTATTATCGTTGACATGTATAATTTTGATATC
AAAAACTGATTTTCCCTTTATTATTTTCGAGATTTATTTTCTTAATTCTCTTTAACAAACTAGAAATATT
GTATATACAAAAAATCATAAATAATAGATGAATAGTTTAATTATAGGTGTTCATCAATCGAAAAAGCAAC
GTATCTTATTTAAAGTGCGTTGCTTTTTTCTCATTTATAAGGTTAAATAATTCTCATATATCAAGCAAAG
TGACAGGCGCCCTTAAATATTCTGACAAATGCTCTTTCCCTAAACTCCCCCCATAAAAAAACCCGCCGAA
GCGGGTTTTTACGTTATTTGCGGATTAACGATTACTCGTTATCAGAACCGCCCAGGGGGCCCGAGCTTAA
GACTGGCCGTCGTTTTACAACACAGAAAGAGTTTGTAGAAACGCAAAAAGGCCATCCGTCAGGGGCCTTC
TGCTTAGTTTGATGCCTGGCAGTTCCCTACTCTCGCCTTCCGCTTCCTCGCTCACTGACTCGCTGCGCTC
GGTCGTTCGGCTGCGGCGAGCGGTATCAGCTCACTCAAAGGCGGTAATACGGTTATCCACAGAATCAGGG
GATAACGCAGGAAAGAACATGTGAGCAAAAGGCCAGCAAAAGGCCAGGAACCGTAAAAAGGCCGCGTTGC
TGGCGTTTTTCCATAGGCTCCGCCCCCCTGACGAGCATCACAAAAATCGACGCTCAAGTCAGAGGTGGCG
AAACCCGACAGGACTATAAAGATACCAGGCGTTTCCCCCTGGAAGCTCCCTCGTGCGCTCTCCTGTTCCG
ACCCTGCCGCTTACCGGATACCTGTCCGCCTTTCTCCCTTCGGGAAGCGTGGCGCTTTCTCATAGCTCAC
GCTGTAGGTATCTCAGTTCGGTGTAGGTCGTTCGCTCCAAGCTGGGCTGTGTGCACGAACCCCCCGTTCA
GCCCGACCGCTGCGCCTTATCCGGTAACTATCGTCTTGAGTCCAACCCGGTAAGACACGACTTATCGCCA
CTGGCAGCAGCCACTGGTAACAGGATTAGCAGAGCGAGGTATGTAGGCGGTGCTACAGAGTTCTTGAAGT
GGTGGGCTAACTACGGCTACACTAGAAGAACAGTATTTGGTATCTGCGCTCTGCTGAAGCCAGTTACCTT
CGGAAAAAGAGTTGGTAGCTCTTGATCCGGCAAACAAACCACCGCTGGTAGCGGTGGTTTTTTTGTTTGC
AAGCAGCAGATTACGCGCAGAAAAAAAGGATCTCAAGAAGATCCTTTGATCTTTTCTACGGGGTCTGACG
CTCAGTGGAACGACGCGCGCGTAACTCACGTTAAGGGATTTTGGTCATGAGCTTGCGCCGTCCCGTCAAG
TCAGCGTAATGCTCTGCTTACCAATGCTTAATCAGTGAGGCACCTATCTCAGCGATCTGTCTATTTCGTT
CATCCATAGTTGCCTGACTCCCCGTCGTGTAGATAACTACGATACGGGAGGGCTTACCATCTGGCCCCAG
CGCTGCGATGATACCGCGAGAACCACGCTCACCGGCTCCGGATTTATCAGCAATAAACCAGCCAGCCGGA
AGGGCCGAGCGCAGAAGTGGTCCTGCAACTTTATCCGCCTCCATCCAGTCTATTAATTGTTGCCGGGAAG
CTAGAGTAAGTAGTTCGCCAGTTAATAGTTTGCGCAACGTTGTTGCCATCGCTACAGGCATCGTGGTGTC
ACGCTCGTCGTTTGGTATGGCTTCATTCAGCTCCGGTTCCCAACGATCAAGGCGAGTTACATGATCCCCC
ATGTTGTGCAAAAAAGCGGTTAGCTCCTTCGGTCCTCCGATCGTTGTCAGAAGTAAGTTGGCCGCAGTGT
TATCACTCATGGTTATGGCAGCACTGCATAATTCTCTTACTGTCATGCCATCCGTAAGATGCTTTTCTGT
GACTGGTGAGTACTCAACCAAGTCATTCTGAGAATAGTGTATGCGGCGACCGAGTTGCTCTTGCCCGGCG
TCAATACGGGATAATACCGCGCCACATAGCAGAACTTTAAAAGTGCTCATCATTGGAAAACGTTCTTCGG
GGCGAAAACTCTCAAGGATCTTACCGCTGTTGAGATCCAGTTCGATGTAACCCACTCGTGCACCCAACTG
ATCTTCAGCATCTTTTACTTTCACCAGCGTTTCTGGGTGAGCAAAAACAGGAAGGCAAAATGCCGCAAAA
AAGGGAATAAGGGCGACACGGAAATGTTGAATACTCATATTCTTCCTTTTTCAATATTATTGAAGCATTT
ATCAGGGTTATTGTCTCATGAGCGGATACATATTTGAATGTATTTAGAAAAATAAACAAATAGGGGTCAG
TGTTACAACCAATTAACCAATTCTGAACATTATCGCGAGCCCATTTATACCTGAATATGGCTCATAACAC
CCCTTGTTTGCCTGGCGGCAGTAGCGCGGTGGTCCCACCTGACCCCATGCCGAACTCAGAAGTGAAACGC
CGTAGCGCCGATGGTAGTGTGGGGACTCCCCATGCGAGAGTAGGGAACTGCCAGGCATCAAATAAAACGA
AAGGCTCAGTCGAAAGACTGGGCCTTTCGCCCGGGCTAATTATGGGGTGTCGCCCTTATTCGACTCTATA
GTGAAGTTCCTATTCTCTAGAAAGTATAGGAACTTCTGAAGTGGGGATTTAAATGCGGCCGCGCTGAGGG
TTTAATCAATCTGGCGGCTTGAGTTCTCAACATGTTTTATTTTTTACTTATATTGCTGGTAGGGTAAAAA
AATATAACTCCTAGGAATAGGTTGTCTATATGTTTTTGTCTTGCTTCTATAATTGTAACAAACAAGGAAA
GGGAAAATACTGGGTGTAAAAGCCATTGAGTCAAGTTAGGTCATCCCTTTTATACAAAATTTTTCAATTT
TTTTTCCAAGATTCTTGTACGATTAATTATTTTTTTTTTGCGTCCTACAGCGTGATGAAAATTTCGCCTG
CTGCAAGATGAGCGGGAACGGGCGAAATGTGCACGCGCACAACTTACGAAACGCGGATGAGTCACTGACA
GCCACCGCAGAGGTTCTGACTCCTACTGAGCTCTATTGGAGGTGGCAGAACCGGTACCGGAGGAGACCGC
TATAACCGGTTTGAATTTATTGTCACAGTGTCACATCAGC
